>Addgene plasmid #16542 | pBI-MCS-EGFP | addgene full sequence | sequence record 449690 | Addgene NGS Result
AGCGCCCAATACGCAAACCGCCTCTCCCCGCGCGTTGGCCGATTCATTAATGCAGTCGAGGGATCTCCAT
AAGAGAAGAGGGACAGCTATGACTGGGAGTAGTCAGGAGAGGAGGAAAAATCTGGCTAGTAAAACATGTA
AGGAAAATTTTAGGGATGTTAAAGAAAAAAATAACACAAAACAAAATATAAAAAAAATCTAACCTCAAGT
CAAGGCTTTTCTATGGAATAAGGAATGGACAGCAGGGGGCTGTTTCATATACTGATGACCTCTTTATAGC
CAACCTTTGTTCATGGCAGCCAGCATATGGGCATATGTTGCCAAACTCTAAACCAAATACTCATTCTGAT
GTTTTAAATGATTTGCCCTCCCATATGTCCTTCCGAGTGAGAGACACAAAAAATTCCAACACACTATTGC
AATGAAAATAAATTTCCTTTATTAGCCAGAAGTCAGATGCTCAAGGGGCTTCATGATGTCCCCATAATTT
TTGGCAGAGGGAAAAAGATCGATCTCAGTGGTATTTGTGAGCCAGGGCATTGGCCACACCAGCCACCACC
TTCTGATAGGCAGCCTGCACCTGAGGAGTGAATTCTTTGCCAAAATGATGAGACAGCACAACAACCAGCA
CGTTGCCCAGGAGCTGTAGGAAAGAGAAGAAGGCATGAACATGGTTAGCAGAGGGGCCCGGTTTGGACTC
AGAGTATTTTATCCTCATCTCAAACAGTGTATATCATTGTAACCATAAAGAGAAAGGCAGGATGATGACC
AGGGTGTAGTTGTTTCTACCAATAAGAATATTTCCACGCCAGCCAGAATTTATATGCAGAAATATTCTAC
CTTATCATTTAATTATAACAATTGTTCTCTAAAACTGTGCTGAAGTACAATATAATATACCCTGATTGCC
TTGAAAAAAAAGTGATTAGAGAAAGTACTTACAATCTGACAAATAAACAAAAGTGAATTTAAAAATTCGT
TACAAATGCAAGCTAAAGTTTAACGAAAAAGTTACAGAAAATGAAAAGAAAATAAGAGGAGACAATGGTT
GTCAACAGAGTAGAAAGTGAAAGAAACAAAATTATCATGAGGGTCCATGGTGATACAAGGGACATCTTCC
CATTCTAAACAACACCCTGAAAACTTTGCCCCCTCCATATAACATGAATTTTACAATAGCGAAAAAGAAA
GAACAATCAAGGGTCCCCAAACTCACCCTGAAGTTCTCAGCTCTAGAGATATCGTCGAGGCCGCGCTAGC
GTTTAAACTGTCGACCTTAATTAAGAGATCTGCTCGAGGCGCGTCAGCTGACTAGAGGATCCCCGGGTAC
CGAGCTCGAATTCGGGGCCGCGGAGGCTGGATCGGTCCCGGTGTCTTCTATGGAGGTCAAAACAGCGTGG
ATGGCGTCTCCAGGCGATCTGACGGTTCACTAAACGAGCTCTGCTTATATAGGCCTCCCACCGTACACGC
CTACCTCGACCCGGGTACCGAGCTCGACTTTCACTTTTCTCTATCACTGATAGGGAGTGGTAAACTCGAC
TTTCACTTTTCTCTATCACTGATAGGGAGTGGTAAACTCGACTTTCACTTTTCTCTATCACTGATAGGGA
GTGGTAAACTCGACTTTCACTTTTCTCTATCACTGATAGGGAGTGGTAAACTCGACTTTCACTTTTCTCT
ATCACTGATAGGGAGTGGTAAACTCGACTTTCACTTTTCTCTATCACTGATAGGGAGTGGTAAACTCGAC
TTTCACTTTTCTCTATCACTGATAGGGAGTGGTAAACTCGACCTATATAAGCAGAGCTCGTTTAGTGAAC
CGTCAGATCGCCTGGAGACGCCATCCACGCTGTTTTGACCTCCATAGAAGACACCGGGACCGATCCAGCC
TCCGCGGCCCCGAATTCCTGCAGCGGCCGCTCTAGAACTAGTGGATCCCCGCGGATGGTGAGCAAGGGCG
AGGAGCTGTTCACCGGGGTGGTGCCCATCCTGGTCGAGCTGGACGGCGACGTAAACGGCCACAAGTTCAG
CGTGTCCGGCGAGGGCGAGGGCGATGCCACCTACGGCAAGCTGACCCTGAAGTTCATCTGCACCACCGGC
AAGCTGCCCGTGCCCTGGCCCACCCTCGTGACCACCCTGACCTACGGCGTGCAGTGCTTCAGCCGCTACC
CCGACCACATGAAGCAGCACGACTTCTTCAAGTCCGCCATGCCCGAAGGCTACGTCCAGGAGCGCACCAT
CTTCTTCAAGGACGACGGCAACTACAAGACCCGCGCCGAGGTGAAGTTCGAGGGCGACACCCTGGTGAAC
CGCATCGAGCTGAAGGGCATCGACTTCAAGGAGGACGGCAACATCCTGGGGCACAAGCTGGAGTACAACT
ACAACAGCCACAACGTCTATATCATGGCCGACAAGCAGAAGAACGGCATCAAGGTGAACTTCAAGATCCG
CCACAACATCGAGGACGGCAGCGTGCAGCTCGCCGACCACTACCAGCAGAACACCCCCATCGGCGACGGC
CCCGTGCTGCTGCCCGACAACCACTACCTGAGCACCCAGTCCGCCCTGAGCAAAGACCCCAACGAGAAGC
GCGATCACATGGTCCTGCTGGAGTTCGTGACCGCCGCCGGGATCACTCTCGGCATGGACGAGCTGTACAA
GTAAGAATTCGATATCAAGCTTGTCGACCTAGTTCTAGAGGATCCAGACATGATAAGATACATTGATGAG
TTTGGACAAACCACAACTAGAATGCAGTGAAAAAAATGCTTTATTTGTGAAATTTGTGATGCTATTGCTT
TATTTGTAACCATTATAAGCTGCAATAAACAAGTTAACAACAACAATTGCATTCATTTTATGTTTCAGGT
TCAGGGGGAGGTGTGGGAGGTTTTTTAAAGCAAGTAAAACCTCTACAAATGTGGTATGGCTGATTATGAT
CCTGCAAGCCTCGTCGTCCTGGCCGGACCACGCTATCTGTGCAAGGTCCCCGGCCCCGGACGCGCGCTCC
ATGAGCAGAGCGCCCGCCGCCGAGGCGAAGACTCGGGCGGCGCCCTGCCCGTCCCACCAGGTCAACAGGC
GGTAACCGGCCTCTTCATCGGGAATGCGCGCGACCTTCAGCATCGCCGGCATGTCCCCCTGGCGGACGGG
AAGTATCCAGCTCGACCAAGCTGGCCGCGTCGAGTGAAGACGAAAGGGCCTCGTGATACGCCTATTTTTA
TAGGTTAATGTCATGATAATAATGGTTTCTTAGACGTCAGGTGGCACTTTTCGGGGAAATGTGCGCGGAA
CCCCTATTTGTTTATTTTTCTAAATACATTCAAATATGTATCCGCTCATGAGACAATAACCCTGATAAAT
GCTTCAATAATATTGAAAAAGGAAGAGTATGAGTATTCAACATTTCCGTGTCGCCCTTATTCCCTTTTTT
GCGGCATTTTGCCTTCCTGTTTTTGCTCACCCAGAAACGCTGGTGAAAGTAAAAGATGCTGAAGATCAGT
TGGGTGCACGAGTGGGTTACATCGAACTGGATCTCAACAGCGGTAAGATCCTTGAGAGTTTTCGCCCCGA
AGAACGTTTTCCAATGATGAGCACTTTTAAAGTTCTGCTATGTGGCGCGGTATTATCCCGTGTTGACGCC
GGGCAAGAGCAACTCGGTCGCCGCATACACTATTCTCAGAATGACTTGGTTGAGTACTCACCAGTCACAG
AAAAGCATCTTACGGATGGCATGACAGTAAGAGAATTATGCAGTGCTGCCATAACCATGAGTGATAACAC
TGCGGCCAACTTACTTCTGACAACGATCGGAGGACCGAAGGAGCTAACCGCTTTTTTGCACAACATGGGG
GATCATGTAACTCGCCTTGATCGTTGGGAACCGGAGCTGAATGAAGCCATACCAAACGACGAGCGTGACA
CCACGATGCCTGTAGCAATGGCAACAACGTTGCGCAAACTATTAACTGGCGAACTACTTACTCTAGCTTC
CCGGCAACAATTAATAGACTGGATGGAGGCGGATAAAGTTGCAGGACCACTTCTGCGCTCGGCCCTTCCG
GCTGGCTGGTTTATTGCTGATAAATCTGGAGCCGGTGAGCGTGGGTCTCGCGGTATCATTGCAGCACTGG
GGCCAGATGGTAAGCCCTCCCGTATCGTAGTTATCTACACGACGGGGAGTCAGGCAACTATGGATGAACG
AAATAGACAGATCGCTGAGATAGGTGCCTCACTGATTAAGCATTGGTAACTGTCAGACCAAGTTTACTCA
TATATACTTTAGATTGATTTAAAACTTCATTTTTAATTTAAAAGGATCTAGGTGAAGATCCTTTTTGATA
ATCTCATGACCAAAATCCCTTAACGTGAGTTTTCGTTCCACTGAGCGTCAGACCCCGTAGAAAAGATCAA
AGGATCTTCTTGAGATCCTTTTTTTCTGCGCGTAATCTGCTGCTTGCAAACAAAAAAACCACCGCTACCA
GCGGTGGTTTGTTTGCCGGATCAAGAGCTACCAACTCTTTTTCCGAAGGTAACTGGCTTCAGCAGAGCGC
AGATACCAAATACTGTTCTTCTAGTGTAGCCGTAGTTAGGCCACCACTTCAAGAACTCTGTAGCACCGCC
TACATACCTCGCTCTGCTAATCCTGTTACCAGTGGCTGCTGCCAGTGGCGATAAGTCGTGTCTTACCGGG
TTGGACTCAAGACGATAGTTACCGGATAAGGCGCAGCGGTCGGGCTGAACGGGGGGTTCGTGCACACAGC
CCAGCTTGGAGCGAACGACCTACACCGAACTGAGATACCTACAGCGTGAGCTATGAGAAAGCGCCACGCT
TCCCGAAGGGAGAAAGGCGGACAGGTATCCGGTAAGCGGCAGGGTCGGAACAGGAGAGCGCACGAGGGAG
CTTCCAGGGGGAAACGCCTGGTATCTTTATAGTCCTGTCGGGTTTCGCCACCTCTGACTTGAGCGTCGAT
TTTTGTGATGCTCGTCAGGGGGGCGGAGCCTATGGAAAAACGCCAGCAACGCGGCCTTTTTACGGTTCCT
GGCCTTTTGCTGGCCTTTTGCTCACATGTTCTTTCCTGCGTTATCCCCTGATTCTGTGGATAACCGTATT
ACCGCCTTTGAGTGAGCTGATACCGCTCGCCGCAGCCGAACGACCGAGCGCAGCGAGTCAGTGAGCGAGG
AAGCGGAAG
Features (pLannotate 1.2.2; 18 found; start..end, strand, type, name):
      2..55      +  CDS            lacI (fragment): lac repressor; lacI; The lac repressor binds to the lac operator to inhibit transcription in E. coli. This inhibition can be relieved by adding lactose or isopropyl-β-D-thiogalactopyranoside (IPTG).
    388..443     -  polyA_signal   β-globin poly(A) signal: rabbit β-globin polyadenylation signal (Gil and Proudfoot, 1987)
    518..640     -  CDS            HBB: HBB_COLGU - Experimental evidence at transcript level: Swiss-Prot protein existence level 2. Involved in oxygen transport from the lung to the various peripheral tissues. From Colobus guereza (Mantled guereza) (Eastern black-and-white colobus monkey).
    644..1216    -  intron         β-globin intron: intron from rabbit β-globin gene
   1312..1343    -  misc_feature   MCS (fragment): pUC18/19 multiple cloning site
   1437..1475    -  promoter       minimal CMV promoter: human cytomegalovirus (CMV) immediate early promoter
   1480..1497    -  misc_feature   MCS (fragment): pUC18/19 multiple cloning site
   1508..1778    -  protein_bind   tetracycline response element: contains seven copies of the tetracycline operator tetO tetracycline repressor TetR
   1792..1837    +  promoter       TRE3GV promoter (fragment): 3rd-generation Tet-responsive promoter that can be activated by binding of Tet-On® 3G, optimized for retroviral and lentiviral vectors
   1913..1940    +  misc_feature   MCS (fragment): pBluescript multiple cloning site
   1945..2664    +  CDS            EGFP: the original enhanced GFP (Yang et al., 1996) mammalian codon-optimized
   2665..2687    +  misc_feature   MCS (fragment): pBluescript multiple cloning site
   2701..2835    -  polyA_signal   SV40 poly(A) signal: SV40 polyadenylation signal
   2858..2941    -  CDS            large T antigen (fragment): large T antigen from SV40 (simian virus 40)
   2935..3165    -  CDS            str (fragment): STR_KLEPN - Protein inferred from homology: Swiss-Prot protein existence level 3. The aminoglycoside phosphotransferases achieve inactivation of their antibiotic substrates by phosphorylation. From Klebsiella pneumoniae.
   3284..3388    +  promoter       AmpR promoter: bla
   3389..4249    +  CDS            AmpR: β-lactamase; bla; confers resistance to ampicillin, carbenicillin, and related antibiotics
   4420..5008    +  rep_origin     ori: high-copy-number ColE1/pMB1/pBR322/pUC origin of replication
