>Addgene plasmid #16542 | pBI-MCS-EGFP Sequencing Result | analyzer sequence | sequence record 140291
AGCGCCCAATACGCAAACCGCCTCTCCCCGCGCGTTGGCCGATTCATTAATGCAGTCGAGGGATCTCCAT
AAGAGAAGAGGGACAGCTATGACTGGGAGTAGTCAGGAGAGGAGGAAAAATCTGGCTAGTAAAACATGTA
AGGAAAATTTTAGGGATGTTAAAGAAAAAAATAACACAAAACAAAATATAAAAAAAATCTAACCTCAAGT
CAAGGCTTTTCTATGGAATAAGGAATGGACAGCAGGGGGCTGTTTCATATACTGATGACCTCTTTATAGC
CAACCTTTGTTCATGGCAGCCAGCATATGGGCATATGTTGCCAAACTCTAAACCAAATACTCATTCTGAT
GTTTTAAATGATTTGCCCTCCCATATGTCCTTCCGAGTGAGAGACACAAAAAATTCCAACACACTATTGC
AATGAAAATAAATTTCCTTTATTAGCCAGAAGTCAGATGCTCAAGGGGCTTCATGATGTCCCCATAATTT
TTGGCAGAGGGAAAAAGATCGATCTCAGTGGTATTTGTGAGCCAGGGCATTGGCCACACCAGCCACCACC
TTCTGATAGGCAGCCTGCACCTGAGGAGTGAATTCTTTGCCAAAATGATGAGACAGCACAACAACCAGCA
CGTTGCCCAGGAGCTGTAGGAAAGAGAAGAAGGCATGAACATGGTTAGCAGAGGGGCCCGGTTTGGACTC
AGAGTATTTTATCCTCATCTCAAACAGTGTATATCATTGTAACCATAAAGAGAAAGGCAGGATGATGACC
AGGGTGTAGTTGTTTCTACCAATAAGAATATTTCCACGCCAGCCAGAATTTATATGCAGAAATATTCTAC
CTTATCATTTAATTATAACAATTGTTCTCTAAAACTGTGCTGAAGTACAATATAATATACCCTGATTGCC
TTGAAAAAAAAGTGATTAGAGAAAGTACTTACAATCTGACAAATAAACAAAAGTGAATTTAAAAATTCGT
TACAAATGCAAGCTAAAGTTTAACGAAAAAGTTACAGAAAATGAAAAGAAAATAAGAGGAGACAATGGTT
GTCAACAGAGTAGAAAGTGAAAGAAACAAAATTATCATGAGGGTCCATGGTGATACAAGGGACATCTTCC
CATTCTAAACAACACCCTGAAAACTTTGCCCCCTCCATATAACATGAATTTTACAATAGCGAAAAAGAAA
GAACAATCAAGGGTCCCCAAACTCACCCTGAAGTTCTCAGCTCTAGAGATATCGTCGAGGCCGCGCTAGC
GTTTAAACTGTCGACCTTAATTAAGAGATCTGCTCGAGGCGCGTCAGCTGACTAGAGGATCCCCGGGTAC
CGAGCTCGAATTCGGGGCCGCGGAGGCTGGATCGGTCCCGGTGTCTTCTATGGAGGTCAAAACAGCGTGG
ATGGCGTCTCCAGGCGATCTGACGGTTCACTAAACGAGCTCTGCTTATATAGGCCTCCCACCGTACACGC
CTACCTCGACCCGGGTACCGAGCTCGACTTTCACTTTTCTCTATCACTGATAGGGAGTGGTAAACTCGAC
TTTCACTTTTCTCTATCACTGATAGGGAGTGGTAAACTCGACTTTCACTTTTCTCTATCACTGATAGGGA
GTGGTAAACTCGACTTTCACTTTTCTCTATCACTGATAGGGAGTGGTAAACTCGACTTTCACTTTTCTCT
ATCACTGATAGGGAGTGGTAAACTCGACCTATATAAGCAGAGCTCGTTTAGTGAACCGTCAGATCGCCTG
GAGACGCCATCCACGCTGTTTTGACCTCCATAGAAGACACCGGGACCGATCCAGCCTCCGCGGCCCCGAA
TTCCTGCAGCGGCCGCTCTAGAACTAGTGGATCCCCGCGGATGGTGAGCAAGGGCGAGGAGCTGTTCACC
GGGGTGGTGCCCATCCTGGTCGAGCTGGACGGCGACGTAAACGGCCACAAGTTCAGCGTGTCCGGCGAGG
GCGAGGGCGATGCCACCTACGGCAAGCTGACCCTGAAGTTCATCTGCACCACCGGCAAGCTGCCCGTGCC
CTGGCCCACCCTCGTGACCACCCTGACCTACGGCGTGCAGTGCTTCAGCCGCTACCCCGACCACATGAAG
CAGCACGACTTCTTCAAGTCCGCCATGCCCGAAGGCTACGTCCAGGAGCGCACCATCTTCTTCAAGGACG
ACGGCAACTACAAGACCCGCGCCGAGGTGAAGTTCGAGGGCGACACCCTGGTGAACCGCATCGAGCTGAA
GGGCATCGACTTCAAGGAGGACGGCAACATCCTGGGGCACAAGCTGGAGTACAACTACAACAGCCACAAC
GTCTATATCATGGCCGACAAGCAGAAGAACGGCATCAAGGTGAACTTCAAGATCCGCCACAACATCGAGG
ACGGCAGCGTGCAGCTCGCCGACCACTACCAGCAGAACACCCCCATCGGCGACGGCCCCGTGCTGCTGCC
CGACAACCACTACCTGAGCACCCAGTCCGCCCTGAGCAAAGACCCCAACGAGAAGCGCGATCACATGGTC
CTGCTGGAGTTCGTGACCGCCGCCGGGATCACTCTCGGCATGGACGAGCTGTACAAGTAAGAATTCGATA
TCAAGCTTGTCGACCTAGTTCTAGAGGATCCAGACATGATAAGATACATTGATGAGTTTGGACAAACCAC
AACTAGAATGCAGTGAAAAAAATGCTTTATTTGTGAAATTTGTGATGCTATTGCTTTATTTGTAACCATT
ATAAGCTGCAATAAACAAGTTAACAACAACAATTGCATTCATTTTATGTTTCAGGTTCAGGGGGAGGTGT
GGGAGGTTTTTTAAAGCAAGTAAAACCTCTACAAATGTGGTATGGCTGATTATGATCCTGCAAGCCTCGT
CGTCCTGGCCGGACCACGCTATCTGTGCAAGGTCCCCGGCCCCGGACGCGCGCTCCATGAGCAGAGCGCC
CGCCGCCGAGGCGAAGACTCGGGCGGCGCCCTGCCCGTCCCACCAGGTCAACAGGCGGTAACCGGCCTCT
TCATCGGGAATGCGCGCGACCTTCAGCATCGCCGGCATGTCCCCCTGGCGGACGGGAAGTATCCAGCTCG
ACCAAGCTGGCCGCGTCGAGTGAAGACGAAAGGGCCTCGTGATACGCCTATTTTTATAGGTTAATGTCAT
GATAATAATGGTTTCTTAGACGTCAGGTGGCACTTTTCGGGGAAATGTGCGCGGAACCCCTATTTGTTTA
TTTTTCTAAATACATTCAAATATGTATCCGCTCATGAGACAATAACCCTGATAAATGCTTCAATAATATT
GAAAAAGGAAGAGTATGAGTATTCAACATTTCCGTGTCGCCCTTATTCCCTTTTTTGCGGCATTTTGCCT
TCCTGTTTTTGCTCACCCAGAAACGCTGGTGAAAGTAAAAGATGCTGAAGATCAGTTGGGTGCACGAGTG
GGTTACATCGAACTGGATCTCAACAGCGGTAAGATCCTTGAGAGTTTTCGCCCCGAAGAACGTTTTCCAA
TGATGAGCACTTTTAAAGTTCTGCTATGTGGCGCGGTATTATCCCGTGTTGACGCCGGGCAAGAGCAACT
CGGTCGCCGCATACACTATTCTCAGAATGACTTGGTTGAGTACTCACCAGTCACAGAAAAGCATCTTACG
GATGGCATGACAGTAAGAGAATTATGCAGTGCTGCCATAACCATGAGTGATAACACTGCGGCCAACTTAC
TTCTGACAACGATCGGAGGACCGAAGGAGCTAACCGCTTTTTTGCACAACATGGGGGATCATGTAACTCG
CCTTGATCGTTGGGAACCGGAGCTGAATGAAGCCATACCAAACGACGAGCGTGACACCACGATGCCTGTA
GCAATGGCAACAACGTTGCGCAAACTATTAACTGGCGAACTACTTACTCTAGCTTCCCGGCAACAATTAA
TAGACTGGATGGAGGCGGATAAAGTTGCAGGACCACTTCTGCGCTCGGCCCTTCCGGCTGGCTGGTTTAT
TGCTGATAAATCTGGAGCCGGTGAGCGTGGGTCTCGCGGTATCATTGCAGCACTGGGGCCAGATGGTAAG
CCCTCCCGTATCGTAGTTATCTACACGACGGGGAGTCAGGCAACTATGGATGAACGAAATAGACAGATCG
CTGAGATAGGTGCCTCACTGATTAAGCATTGGTAACTGTCAGACCAAGTTTACTCATATATACTTTAGAT
TGATTTAAAACTTCATTTTTAATTTAAAAGGATCTAGGTGAAGATCCTTTTTGATAATCTCATGACCAAA
ATCCCTTAACGTGAGTTTTCGTTCCACTGAGCGTCAGACCCCGTAGAAAAGATCAAAGGATCTTCTTGAG
ATCCTTTTTTTCTGCGCGTAATCTGCTGCTTGCAAACAAAAAAACCACCGCTACCAGCGGTGGTTTGTTT
GCCGGATCAAGAGCTACCAACTCTTTTTCCGAAGGTAACTGGCTTCAGCAGAGCGCAGATACCAAATACT
GTTCTTCTAGTGTAGCCGTAGTTAGGCCACCACTTCAAGAACTCTGTAGCACCGCCTACATACCTCGCTC
TGCTAATCCTGTTACCAGTGGCTGCTGCCAGTGGCGATAAGTCGTGTCTTACCGGGTTGGACTCAAGACG
ATAGTTACCGGATAAGGCGCAGCGGTCGGGCTGAACGGGGGGTTCGTGCACACAGCCCAGCTTGGAGCGA
ACGACCTACACCGAACTGAGATACCTACAGCGTGAGCTATGAGAAAGCGCCACGCTTCCCGAAGGGAGAA
AGGCGGACAGGTATCCGGTAAGCGGCAGGGTCGGAACAGGAGAGCGCACGAGGGAGCTTCCAGGGGGAAA
CGCCTGGTATCTTTATAGTCCTGTCGGGTTTCGCCACCTCTGACTTGAGCGTCGATTTTTGTGATGCTCG
TCAGGGGGGCGGAGCCTATGGAAAAACGCCAGCAACGCGGCCTTTTTACGGTTCCTGGCCTTTTGCTGGC
CTTTTGCTCACATGTTCTTTCCTGCGTTATCCCCTGATTCTGTGGATAACCGTATTACCGCCTTTGAGTG
AGCTGATACCGCTCGCCGCAGCCGAACGACCGAGCGCAGCGAGTCAGTGAGCGAGGAAGCGGAAG
Features (pLannotate 1.2.2; 17 found; start..end, strand, type, name):
      2..55      +  CDS            lacI (fragment): lac repressor; lacI; The lac repressor binds to the lac operator to inhibit transcription in E. coli. This inhibition can be relieved by adding lactose or isopropyl-β-D-thiogalactopyranoside (IPTG).
    388..443     -  polyA_signal   β-globin poly(A) signal: rabbit β-globin polyadenylation signal (Gil and Proudfoot, 1987)
    518..640     -  CDS            HBB: HBB_COLGU - Experimental evidence at transcript level: Swiss-Prot protein existence level 2. Involved in oxygen transport from the lung to the various peripheral tissues. From Colobus guereza (Mantled guereza) (Eastern black-and-white colobus monkey).
    644..1216    -  intron         β-globin intron: intron from rabbit β-globin gene
   1312..1343    -  misc_feature   MCS (fragment): pUC18/19 multiple cloning site
   1437..1475    -  promoter       minimal CMV promoter: human cytomegalovirus (CMV) immediate early promoter
   1493..1708    -  protein_bind   tetracycline response element (fragment): contains seven copies of the tetracycline operator tetO tetracycline repressor TetR
   1708..1753    +  promoter       TRE3GV promoter (fragment): 3rd-generation Tet-responsive promoter that can be activated by binding of Tet-On® 3G, optimized for retroviral and lentiviral vectors
   1829..1856    +  misc_feature   MCS (fragment): pBluescript multiple cloning site
   1861..2580    +  CDS            EGFP: the original enhanced GFP (Yang et al., 1996) mammalian codon-optimized
   2581..2603    +  misc_feature   MCS (fragment): pBluescript multiple cloning site
   2617..2751    -  polyA_signal   SV40 poly(A) signal: SV40 polyadenylation signal
   2774..2857    -  CDS            large T antigen (fragment): large T antigen from SV40 (simian virus 40)
   2851..3081    -  CDS            str (fragment): STR_KLEPN - Protein inferred from homology: Swiss-Prot protein existence level 3. The aminoglycoside phosphotransferases achieve inactivation of their antibiotic substrates by phosphorylation. From Klebsiella pneumoniae.
   3200..3304    +  promoter       AmpR promoter: bla
   3305..4165    +  CDS            AmpR: β-lactamase; bla; confers resistance to ampicillin, carbenicillin, and related antibiotics
   4336..4924    +  rep_origin     ori: high-copy-number ColE1/pMB1/pBR322/pUC origin of replication
