[The description below was written by a language model from this plasmid's Addgene catalogue record and pLannotate feature annotations shown in this document.]
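Description:
pBI-MCS-EGFP is an empty mammalian expression backbone of about 5.2 kb, derived from the commercial tetracycline-responsive reporter plasmid pBI-EGFP by insertion of a polylinker. It is propagated in E. coli as a high-copy plasmid through a ColE1/pUC-type origin and selected with ampicillin via the bla (AmpR) gene and its own promoter. No mammalian selection marker is annotated. The short lacI, SV40 large T antigen and aminoglycoside phosphotransferase matches are only fragments, most likely backbone remnants rather than functional genes.

The core of the vector is a bidirectional Tet-responsive promoter: a tetracycline response element containing seven tetO copies sits between two divergently oriented minimal CMV-type promoters (one is annotated as a TRE3GV promoter fragment). On one side the promoter drives EGFP, which is followed by an SV40 polyadenylation signal annotated on the opposite strand. On the other side it reads into the added cloning sites, followed by rabbit β-globin sequence comprising an intron, a short exon match and the β-globin poly(A) signal, which provide splicing and 3′ end processing for an inserted gene. Because the minimal promoters have little activity without a bound transactivator, both transcription units are expected to be co-regulated in cells expressing a tTA or rtTA-type protein, which must be supplied separately. EGFP fluorescence thus reports induction of the cloned gene. The associated publication concerns p53-regulated genes, consistent with use for inducible expression of candidate genes.

Two sequence records are available, of 5,189 and 5,105 nt. They differ mainly in the tetO region, where the shorter record shows only a partial response element. The exact restriction sites in the polylinker are not listed.
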