Addgene plasmid #16542: pBI-MCS-EGFP
Purpose: (Empty Backbone)
Depositing lab: Bert Vogelstein. Depositing organization: Johns Hopkins University and School of Medicine. Publication: Identification and classification of p53-regulated genes. Yu J, Zhang L, Hwang PM, Rago C, Kinzler KW, Vogelstein B. Proc Natl Acad Sci U S A. 1999 Dec 7. 96(25):14517-22. 10.1073/pnas.96.25.14517 PubMed 10588737.
Backbone
  Vector backbone: pBI-MCS-EGFP
  Backbone size (bp): 5210
  Vector type: Mammalian Expression
Growth in bacteria
  Bacterial resistance: Ampicillin, 100 μg/mL
  Growth temperature: 37°C
  Growth strain: DH5alpha
  Copy number: High Copy
Gene/Insert
  Gene/Insert name: None
  Cloning method: Restriction Enzyme; 5′ cloning site See map (not destroyed); 3′ cloning site See map (not destroyed)
  Sequencing primers: 5′ na
Terms and licenses: Academic/Nonprofit Terms; Industry Terms: Not Available to Industry
Depositor comments: The tet-responsive reporter plasmid pBI-EGFP was purchased from Clontech and modified by the inclusion of a polylinker to create pBI-MCS-EGFP.
How to cite: pBI-MCS-EGFP was a gift from Bert Vogelstein (Addgene plasmid # 16542 ; http://n2t.net/addgene:16542 ; RRID:Addgene_16542)
